>Addgene plasmid #65122 | pYTK015 | depositor full sequence | sequence record 110175 | Full Sequence
TCGGTCTCAAACGTCTTGGGGCCTTACCACCAGTGGACTTTCTTGCTGTTTGCTTTGTTCTGGCCATTGT
TTGCGTTTATATATTTATGTTAGATGTTTTTCTTATTAACTAGAAAGAAAGAATATAAAAGGTTGAGGAA
AGAGATGTATCCCGAAGAATACACAGTCTTTTATATATGTATTTCAACAAGGAGCCGTGGAGGGTACTAA
AAAGAAAAATCGCCCGGGCATTTCGTTATCTTCCACGCTAAAAGTCAAGGAGAGATATTACGGCCAGGAT
CGCAAAGGTGCAGAGCAAGGAAATGTGAGAAATTGTGAGAACGATAATGTATGGGACAATGCGAAAATGT
GAGAACGAGAGCAAAAATCTTTTTTGTATCTCCCCGCCGAATTTGGAAACCGCGTTCTGAAAACTTCGCA
TCTTCACATAGTAAAACTGTTCCGAGCGCTTCTCCCCATAATGGTTAGTGGTAAAAACCGAAGTTGTTTA
CTTTAGCAAATGCCCGCGAATACGGTGGTAAATTGCCACCCCCCCTTCCCCATTCATTGGGTAAAGACCA
ATTTGATGGATAAATTGGTTGTGGAAAAGGTCTAATTCTTTTTCCTATAAATACCGAGATATTTTTTCTA
TATGATGGTTTCCGTCGCATTATTGTACTCTATAGTACTAAAGCAACAAACAAAAACAAGCAACAAATAT
AATATAGTAAAATAGATCTATGTGAGACCAGACCAATAAAAAACGCCCGGCGGCAACCGAGCGTTCTGAA
CAAATCCAGATGGAGTTCTGAGGTCATTACTGGATCTATCAACAGGAGTCCAAGCGAGCTCGATATCAAA
TTACGCCCCGCCCTGCCACTCATCGCAGTACTGTTGTAATTCATTAAGCATTCTGCCGACATGGAAGCCA
TCACAAACGGCATGATGAACCTGAATCGCCAGCGGCATCAGCACCTTGTCGCCTTGCGTATAATATTTGC
CCATGGTGAAAACGGGGGCGAAGAAGTTGTCCATATTGGCCACGTTTAAATCAAAACTGGTGAAACTCAC
CCAGGGATTGGCTGAAACGAAAAACATATTCTCAATAAACCCTTTAGGGAAATAGGCCAGGTTTTCACCG
TAACACGCCACATCTTGCGAATATATGTGTAGAAACTGCCGGAAATCGTCGTGGTATTCACTCCAGAGCG
ATGAAAACGTTTCAGTTTGCTCATGGAAAACGGTGTAACAAGGGTGAACACTATCCCATATCACCAGCTC
ACCGTCTTTCATTGCCATACGAAATTCCGGATGAGCATTCATCAGGCGGGCAAGAATGTGAATAAAGGCC
GGATAAAACTTGTGCTTATTTTTCTTTACGGTCTTTAAAAAGGCCGTAATATCCAGCTGAACGGTCTGGT
TATAGGTACATTGAGCAACTGACTGAAATGCCTCAAAATGTTCTTTACGATGCCATTGGGATATATCAAC
GGTGGTATATCCAGTGATTTTTTTCTCCATTTTAGCTTCCTTAGCTCCTGAAAATCTCGATAACTCAAAA
AATACGCCCGGTAGTGATCTTATTTCATTATGGTGAAAGTTGGAACCTCTTACGTGCCCGATCAATCATG
ACCAAAATCCCTTAACGTGAGTTTTCGTTCCACTGAGCGTCAGACCCCGTAGAAAAGATCAAAGGATCTT
CTTGAGATCCTTTTTTTCTGCGCGTAATCTGCTGCTTGCAAACAAAAAAACCACCGCTACCAGCGGTGGT
TTGTTTGCCGGATCAAGAGCTACCAACTCTTTTTCCGAAGGTAACTGGCTTCAGCAGAGCGCAGATACCA
AATACTGTTCTTCTAGTGTAGCCGTAGTTAGGCCACCACTTCAAGAACTCTGTAGCACCGCCTACATACC
TCGCTCTGCTAATCCTGTTACCAGTGGCTGCTGCCAGTGGCGATAAGTCGTGTCTTACCGGGTTGGACTC
AAGACGATAGTTACCGGATAAGGCGCAGCGGTCGGGCTGAACGGGGGGTTCGTGCACACAGCCCAGCTTG
GAGCGAACGACCTACACCGAACTGAGATACCTACAGCGTGAGCTATGAGAAAGCGCCACGCTTCCCGAAG
GGAGAAAGGCGGACAGGTATCCGGTAAGCGGCAGGGTCGGAACAGGAGAGCGCACGAGGGAGCTTCCAGG
GGGAAACGCCTGGTATCTTTATAGTCCTGTCGGGTTTCGCCACCTCTGACTTGAGCGTCGATTTTTGTGA
TGCTCGTCAGGGGGGCGGAGCCTATGGAAAAACGCCAGCAACGCGGCCTTTTTACGGTTCCTGGCCTTTT
GCTGGCCTTTTGCTCACATGTTCTTTCCTGCGTTATCCCCTGATTCTGTGGATAACCGTAG
Features (pLannotate 1.2.2; 5 found; start..end, strand, type, name):
    736..770     -  terminator     lambda t0 terminator: minimal transcription terminator from phage lambda (Scholtissek and Grosse, 1987)
    844..1500    -  CDS            cat: CAT_ECOLX - Experimental evidence at protein level: Swiss-Prot protein existence level 1. This enzyme is an effector of chloramphenicol resistance in bacteria. From Escherichia coli. This protein is used as a marker in many commonly used cloning vectors, such as pACYC184.
   1501..1598    -  promoter       cat promoter: promoter of the E. coli cat gene encoding chloramphenicol acetyltransferase
   1682..2270    +  rep_origin     ori: high-copy-number ColE1/pMB1/pBR322/pUC origin of replication
   2364..67      -  CDS            H3-4 (fragment) (across the origin): H31T_HUMAN - Also known as H3FT, HIST3H3 Experimental evidence at protein level: Swiss-Prot protein existence level 1. Core component of nucleosome. Nucleosomes wrap and compact DNA into chromatin, limiting DNA accessibility to the cellular machineries which require DNA as a template. Histones thereby play a central role in transcription regulation, DNA repair, DNA replication and chromosomal stability. DNA accessibility is regulated via a complex set of post-translational modifications of histones, also called histone code, and nucleosome remodeling. From Homo sapiens (Human).
