[The description below was written by a language model from this plasmid's Addgene catalogue record and pLannotate feature annotations shown in this document.]
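Description:
pYTK015 is a small (about 2.4 kb) part-storage plasmid from the Dueber yeast toolkit (YTK), a modular, multipart assembly system for Saccharomyces cerevisiae. It is built on the toolkit's part entry vector, pYTK001, and is maintained only in E. coli. Replication depends on a high-copy ColE1/pUC-type origin. Selection uses chloramphenicol, via a cat (chloramphenicol acetyltransferase) gene driven by its native promoter and followed by a phage lambda t0 terminator. No yeast origin or yeast selectable marker appears in the feature table, which fits a plasmid meant to hold a part rather than to function in yeast. The catalogue's "bacterial expression" label mainly reflects this bacterial propagation.

The insert is pHHF1, the promoter of the budding yeast HHF1 gene, stored as a "Type 2" part, the toolkit category reserved for promoters. It was cloned into the entry vector through BsmBI sites that were destroyed in the process. The automated annotation does not label the promoter itself. The unannotated region between the origin-spanning feature and the lambda t0 terminator presumably contains it. The only feature called near the insert is a short reverse-strand fragment matched to a human histone H3 protein. This match most likely reflects conserved histone coding sequence flanking the yeast promoter region, possibly from a divergently transcribed neighbouring histone gene, rather than any human-derived element, but the record does not say so.

The plasmid serves as a source of a defined yeast promoter, to be combined with coding sequence, terminator and other toolkit parts when building yeast expression cassettes.
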