Addgene plasmid #65122: pYTK015
Purpose: Encodes pHHF1 as a Type 2 part to be used in the Dueber YTK system
Depositing lab: John Dueber. Depositing organization: University of California, Berkeley. Publication: A Highly Characterized Yeast Toolkit for Modular, Multipart Assembly. Lee ME, DeLoache WC, Cervantes B, Dueber JE. ACS Synth Biol. 2015 Apr 14. 10.1021/sb500366v PubMed 25871405.
Backbone
  Vector backbone: pYTK001
  Vector type: Bacterial Expression
Growth in bacteria
  Bacterial resistance: Chloramphenicol, 25 μg/mL
  Growth temperature: 37°C
  Growth strain: DH10B
  Copy number: High Copy
Gene/Insert
  Gene/Insert name: pHHF1
  Species: S. cerevisiae (budding yeast)
  Cloning method: Restriction Enzyme; 5′ cloning site BsmBI (destroyed during cloning); 3′ cloning site BsmBI (destroyed during cloning)
Terms and licenses: Academic/Nonprofit Terms; Industry Terms: Not Available to Industry
Depositor comments: Type 2 parts are promoters in the Dueber YTK. For more information, please visit the supplemental information in PMID:25871405.
How to cite: pYTK015 was a gift from John Dueber (Addgene plasmid # 65122 ; http://n2t.net/addgene:65122 ; RRID:Addgene_65122)
