>Addgene plasmid #65122 | pYTK015 | addgene partial sequence | sequence record 112407 | CAT-F 5'-GTTTGTGATGGCTTCCATGTC-3'
ACAGTACTGCGATGAGTGGCAGGGCGGGGCGTAATTTGATATCGAGCTCGCTTGGACTCCTGTTGATAGA
TCCAGTAATGACCTCAGAACTCCATCTGGATTTGTTCAGAACGCTCGGTTGCCGCCGGGCGTTTTTTATT
GGTCTGGTCTCACATAGATCTATTTTACTATATTATATTTGTTGCTTGTTTTTGTTTGTTGCTTTAGTAC
TATAGAGTACAATAATGCGACGGAAACCATCATATAGAAAAAATATCTCGGTATTTATAGGAAAAAGAAT
TAGACCTTTTCCACAACCAATTTATCCATCAAATTGGTCTTTACCCAATGAATGGGGAAGGGGGGGTGGC
AATTTACCACCGTATTCGCGGGCATTTGCTAAAGTAAACAACTTCGGTTTTTACCACTAACCATTATGGG
GAGAAGCGCTCGGAACAGTTTTACTATGTGAAGATGCGAAGTTTTCAGAACGCGGTTTCCAAATTCGGCG
GGGAGATACAAAAAAGATTTTTGCTCTCGTTCTCACATTTTCGCATTGTCCCATACATTATCGTTCTCAC
AATTTCTCACATTTCCTTGCTCTGCACCTTTGCGATCCTGGCCGTAATATCTCTCCTTGACTTTTAGCGT
GGAAGATAACGAAATGCCCGGGCGATTTTTCTTTTTAGTACCCTCCACGGCTCCTTGTTGAAATACATAT
ATAAAAGACTGTGTATTCTTCGGGATACATCTCTTTCCTCAACCTTTTATATTCTTTCTTTCTAGTTAAT
AAGAAAAACATCTAACATAAATATATAAACGCAAACAATGGCCAGAACAAAGCAAACAGCAAGAAAGTCC
ACTGGTGGTAAGGCCCCAAGACGTTTGAGACCGACTACGGTTATCCACAGAATCAGGGGATAACGCAGGA
AAGAACATGTGAGCAAAAGGCCAGCAAAAGGCCAGGAACCGTAAAAAGGCCGCGTTGCTGG
