>Addgene plasmid #65122 | pYTK015 | addgene partial sequence | sequence record 218146 | pRS414-R 5'-CACCTCTGACTTGAGCGTCG-3'
CGCCAGCAACGCGGCCTTTTTACGGTTCCTGGCCTTTTGCTGGCCTTTTGCTCACATGTTCTTTCCTGCG
TTATCCCCTGATTCTGTGGATAACCGTAGTCGGTCTCAAACGTCTTGGGGCCTTACCACCAGTGGACTTT
CTTGCTGTTTGCTTTGTTCTGGCCATTGTTTGCGTTTATATATTTATGTTAGATGTTTTTCTTATTAACT
AGAAAGAAAGAATATAAAAGGTTGAGGAAAGAGATGTATCCCGAAGAATACACAGTCTTTTATATATGTA
TTTCAACAAGGAGCCGTGGAGGGTACTAAAAAGAAAAATCGCCCGGGCATTTCGTTATCTTCCACGCTAA
AAGTCAAGGAGAGATATTACGGCCAGGATCGCAAAGGTGCAGAGCAAGGAAATGTGAGAAATTGTGAGAA
CGATAATGTATGGGACAATGCGAAAATGTGAGAACGAGAGCAAAAATCTTTTTTGTATCTCCCCGCCGAA
TTTGGAAACCGCGTTCTGAAAACTTCGCATCTTCACATAGTAAAACTGTTCCGAGCGCTTCTCCCCATAA
TGGTTAGTGGTAAAAACCGAAGTTGTTTACTTTAGCAAATGCCCGCGAATACGGTGGTAAATTGCCACCC
CCCCTTCCCCATTCATTGGGTAAAGACCAATTTGATGGATAAATTGGTTGTGGAAAAGGTCTAATTCTTT
TTCCTATAAATACCGAGATATTTTTTCTATATGATGGTTTCCGTCGCATTATTGTACTCTATAGTACTAA
AGCAACAAACAAAAACAAGC
